>Addgene plasmid #193548 | pIM66 | addgene full sequence | sequence record 378716 | Addgene NGS Result
AACAAAACCCATCGTACGGCCAAGGAAGTCTCCAATAACTGTGATCCACCACAAGCGCCAGGGTTTTCCC
AGTCACGACGTTGTAAAACGACGGCCAGTCATGCATAATCCGCACGCATCTGGAATAAGGAAGTGCCATT
CCGCCTGACCTCAAATAATGATTTTATTTTGACTGATAGTGACCTGTTCGTTGCAACAGATTGATGAGCA
ATGCTTTTTTATAATGCCAACTTTGTACAAAAAAGCAGGCTTCGAAGGAGATAGAACCATGGATCATGTT
GATGGCGTTACCAATCAATTGCAAGTCAACATTCAGAAGACTAAGTTGGAAATAAAATGTGAATACTTAT
TTCCAAAAGTCAACAATGATGGTATTGTTGATGTTACTCCCAAAGTTGTAATCGATCTCATCGATACTGT
TGTAGTGAATCTGGGTGATTTATTGAAGGTTTCTTGTTCTAGTTCACTACTTTTTGTTCGTGGACCTAAC
AAAGAGATCGGAGATGTTTTTAAGGAGTTGAAGTTATTGAGAAATTTTGTATGCTATGTTTCGGACAGAT
TCATAGAGATGAAAAGTCAATATATTGATTTCTTCATTCATGTTTTAGAGGTGACCAACCACGCTGCAAT
GGTTGCCTGGTTGTATCTCCCAAGAAATGACAACGAAAATCAGGAAACAAACTGTTTACTTTCTGATCAT
TTGAACATGAAGATTAAGCCCATTGACCCAAGCATCCGCAAGATCTATATTGATGTGTTGCAAGCTCTAC
GATCAGAATGGCGTCCGATTATTCCAATTGATCATGTAGCTAATTGTGTAGCTGACTTTGTCGAGACTCT
CCGGCACAACTTGAAGGCAATATCGGTTAGTAATCCCAAAACTCATCAAATAGCAGACCTTCAGGAGATG
CTCAACCTCTTAATTGCTAATCTCTCCATTCAAGATCTTGAAATTCACCTTCAAGATATCGATACTGTGA
TGATTGATTCCGGAATACTTGTCTACTCGTTGTGTGAAAATGTGGTGTTAGGGGAAGTGACTATTGATTT
ACCAGTTATGATTGAGCACATCAAGATATTGATCTACCACATCATCCGGAAGGAGTTCCAATCTAGTTTG
CCAAGGATTCATGGACTAGGCTATGTTGATTTCGTCTTAAGCAATTTGAAGGAGTTTCAAGACCGTTATC
CAGATTCGCTTGCTTTTATGAAGACTCAACTTCAAATAATTCAAGCAGAACTGGAGAGCGTCCAGCCTTT
TCTGAGGTTTGTTGCAAAAAAACAATACAATATTCACAACGAACTTCAGAATAGTGTGGCTCTACTGATT
GGCAAAGCATATGAGGTAGAATATATAGTTGATGCTTGTGTGAGCAAAAGAGTTCCGGACTGGTGTCTCA
TGCTTTGGCTCTTGGACATTAGCACAGAGGTTGCAGAGATGCAACAAAAGAAAATGTTTGAGGTTGACTT
AGTGTCACCAGACCCAGCTTTCTTGTACAAAGTTGGCATTATAAGAAAGCATTGCTTATCAATTTGTTGC
AACGAACAGGTCACTATCAGTCAAAATAAAATCATTATTTGAGGCTAGGTGGAGGCTCAGTGATGATAAG
TCTGCGATGGTGGATGCATGTGTCATGGTCATAGCTGTTTCCTGTGTGAAATTGTTATCCGCTCAGAGGG
CACAATCCTATTCCGCGCTATCCGACAATCTCCAAGACATTAGGTGGAGTTCAGTTCGGCGTATGGCATA
TGTCGCTGGAAAGAACATGTGAGCAAAAGGCCAGCAAAAGGCCAGGAACCGTAAAAAGGCCGCGTTGCTG
GCGTTTTTCCATAGGCTCCGCCCCCCTGACGAGCATCACAAAAATCGACGCTCAAGTCAGAGGTGGCGAA
ACCCGACAGGACTATAAAGATACCAGGCGTTTCCCCCTGGAAGCTCCCTCGTGCGCTCTCCTGTTCCGAC
CCTGCCGCTTACCGGATACCTGTCCGCCTTTCTCCCTTCGGGAAGCGTGGCGCTTTCTCATAGCTCACGC
TGTAGGTATCTCAGTTCGGTGTAGGTCGTTCGCTCCAAGCTGGGCTGTGTGCACGAACCCCCCGTTCAGC
CCGACCGCTGCGCCTTATCCGGTAACTATCGTCTTGAGTCCAACCCGGTAAGACACGACTTATCGCCACT
GGCAGCAGCCACTGGTAACAGGATTAGCAGAGCGAGGTATGTAGGCGGTGCTACAGAGTTCTTGAAGTGG
TGGCCTAACTACGGCTACACTAGAAGAACAGTATTTGGTATCTGCGCTCTGCTGAAGCCAGTTACCTTCG
GAAAAAGAGTTGGTAGCTCTTGATCCGGCAAACAAACCACCGCTGGTAGCGGTGGTTTTTTTGTTTGCAA
GCAGCAGATTACGCGCAGAAAAAAAGGATCTCAAGAAGATCCTTTGATCTTTTCTACGGGGTCTGACGCT
CTATTCAACAAAGCCGCCGTCCCGTCAAGTCAGCGTAAATGGGTAGGGGGCTTCAAATCGTCCGCTCTGC
CAGTGTTACAACCAATTAACAAATTCTGATTAGAAAAACTCATCGAGCATCAAATGAAACTGCAATTTAT
TCATATCAGGATTATCAATACCATATTTTTGAAAAAGCCGTTTCTGTAATGAAGGAGAAAACTCACCGAG
GCAGTTCCATAGGATGGCAAGATCCTGGTATCGGTCTGCGATTCCGACTCGTCCAACATCAATACAACCT
ATTAATTTCCCCTCGTCAAAAATAAGGTTATCAAGTGAGAAATCACCATGAGTGACGACTGAATCCGGTG
AGAATGGCAAAAGCTTATGCATTTCTTTCCAGACTTGTTCAACAGGCCAGCCATTACGCTCGTCATCAAA
ATCACTCGCATCAACCAAACCGTTATTCATTCGTGATTGCGCCTGAGCGAGACGAAATACGCGATCGCTG
TTAAAAGGACAATTACAAACAGGAATCGAATGCAACCGGCGCAGGAACACTGCCAGCGCATCAACAATAT
TTTCACCTGAATCAGGATATTCTTCTAATACCTGGAATGCTGTTTTCCCGGGGATCGCAGTGGTGAGTAA
CCATGCATCATCAGGAGTACGGATAAAATGCTTGATGGTCGGAAGAGGCATAAATTCCGTCAGCCAGTTT
AGTCTGACCATCTCATCTGTAACATCATTGGCAACGCTACCTTTGCCATGTTTCAGAAACAACTCTGGCG
CATCGGGCTTCCCATACAATCGATAGATTGTCGCACCTGATTGCCCGACATTATCGCGAGCCCATTTATA
CCCATATAAATCAGCATCCATGTTGGAATTTAATCGCGGCCTCGAGCAAGACGTTTCCCGTTGAATATGG
CTCATAACACCCCTTGTATTACTGTTTATGTAAGCAGACAGTTTTATTGTTCATGATGATATATTTTTAT
CTTGTGCAATGTAACATCAGAGATTTTGAGACACAACGTGGCTTTCCCCCGCCGCTCTAGAACTAGTGGA
TCCAAATAAAACGAAAGGCTCAGTCGAAAGACTGGGCCTTTCGTTTTATCTGTTGTTTGTCGCATTATAC
GAGACGTCCAGGTTGGGATACCTGA
Features (pLannotate 1.2.2; 7 found; start..end, strand, type, name):
     56..99      -  CDS            lacZα (fragment): LacZα fragment of β-galactosidase; lacZ fragment
    152..251     +  protein_bind   attL1: mutant version of attL; recombination site for the Gateway® LR reaction LR Clonase™
   1482..1581    -  protein_bind   attL2: mutant version of attL; recombination site for the Gateway® LR reaction LR Clonase™
   1826..2414    -  rep_origin     ori: high-copy-number ColE1/pMB1/pBR322/pUC origin of replication
   2550..3365    -  CDS            KanR: aminoglycoside phosphotransferase; aph(3')-Ia; confers resistance to kanamycin in bacteria or G418 (Geneticin®) in eukaryotes
   3481..3503    +  misc_feature   MCS (fragment): pBluescript multiple cloning site
   3503..3549    +  terminator     rrnB T1 terminator: transcription terminator T1 from the E. coli rrnB gene
