[The description below was written by a language model from this plasmid's Addgene catalogue record and pLannotate feature annotations shown in this document.]
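Description:
pIM66 is a Gateway entry clone built on the pTWIST ENTRY backbone, a small bacterial cloning plasmid of about 3.6 kb. It is propagated in E. coli at high copy number from a ColE1/pUC-type origin of replication and selected with kanamycin through an aph(3')-Ia aminoglycoside phosphotransferase gene. The remaining annotated backbone elements are minor: a short lacZα remnant, a fragment of a pBluescript-type multiple cloning site and an rrnB T1 transcription terminator, which in entry vectors of this kind typically insulates the cloned region from read-through transcription.

The payload is ID#12, an NLR integrated domain from tomato (gene model Solyc05g007630.2.1), inserted by ligation-independent cloning. Integrated domains are non-canonical domains embedded in plant NLR immune receptors, generally thought to act as decoys resembling host proteins targeted by pathogen effectors. The feature table does not annotate the insert itself, but it places attL1 and attL2 sites around an unannotated interval of roughly 1.2 kb, which is where the ID#12 sequence presumably lies. No promoter, tag or reporter is recorded within this interval, consistent with an entry clone that is not itself meant for expression.

The attL sites allow the insert to be moved by an LR Clonase recombination reaction into any attR-containing destination vector, which then supplies the promoter, fusion tags and host-specific elements. The plasmid belongs to a toolkit of NLR integrated domain clones assembled to help identify plant targets of pathogen effectors. The specific destination vectors or interaction assays are not stated in the record.
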