Addgene plasmid #193548: pIM66
Purpose: pENTRY clone for NLR Integrated Domain ID#12
Depositing lab: Nemo Peeters. Depositing organization: CNRS UMR 2594, INRA UMR 0441, Laboratoire des Interactions Plantes Micro-organismes (LIPM). Publication: An NLR integrated domain toolkit to identify plant pathogen effector targets. Landry D, Mila I, Sabbagh CRR, Zaffuto M, Pouzet C, Tremousaygue D, Dabos P, Deslandes L, Peeters N. Plant J. 2023 Sep;115(5):1443-1457. doi: 10.1111/tpj.16331. Epub 2023 Jul 24. PubMed 37248633.
Backbone
  Vector backbone: pTWIST ENTRY
  Vector type: pENTRY clone
Growth in bacteria
  Bacterial resistance: Kanamycin, 50 μg/mL
  Growth temperature: 37°C
  Growth strain: DH5alpha
  Copy number: High Copy
Gene/Insert
  Gene/Insert name: ID#12
  Species: Tomato (Solyc05g007630.2.1)
  Cloning method: Ligation Independent Cloning
  Sequencing primers: 5′ n/a
Terms and licenses: Academic/Nonprofit Terms; Industry Terms: Not Available to Industry
How to cite: pIM66 was a gift from Nemo Peeters (Addgene plasmid # 193548 ; http://n2t.net/addgene:193548 ; RRID:Addgene_193548)
