>Addgene plasmid #193548 | pIM66 | depositor partial sequence | sequence record 374737 | insert
TCGAAGGAGATAGAACCATGGATCATGTTGATGGCGTTACCAATCAATTGCAAGTCAACATTCAGAAGAC
TAAGTTGGAAATAAAATGTGAATACTTATTTCCAAAAGTCAACAATGATGGTATTGTTGATGTTACTCCC
AAAGTTGTAATCGATCTCATCGATACTGTTGTAGTGAATCTGGGTGATTTATTGAAGGTTTCTTGTTCTA
GTTCACTACTTTTTGTTCGTGGACCTAACAAAGAGATCGGAGATGTTTTTAAGGAGTTGAAGTTATTGAG
AAATTTTGTATGCTATGTTTCGGACAGATTCATAGAGATGAAAAGTCAATATATTGATTTCTTCATTCAT
GTTTTAGAGGTGACCAACCACGCTGCAATGGTTGCCTGGTTGTATCTCCCAAGAAATGACAACGAAAATC
AGGAAACAAACTGTTTACTTTCTGATCATTTGAACATGAAGATTAAGCCCATTGACCCAAGCATCCGCAA
GATCTATATTGATGTGTTGCAAGCTCTACGATCAGAATGGCGTCCGATTATTCCAATTGATCATGTAGCT
AATTGTGTAGCTGACTTTGTCGAGACTCTCCGGCACAACTTGAAGGCAATATCGGTTAGTAATCCCAAAA
CTCATCAAATAGCAGACCTTCAGGAGATGCTCAACCTCTTAATTGCTAATCTCTCCATTCAAGATCTTGA
AATTCACCTTCAAGATATCGATACTGTGATGATTGATTCCGGAATACTTGTCTACTCGTTGTGTGAAAAT
GTGGTGTTAGGGGAAGTGACTATTGATTTACCAGTTATGATTGAGCACATCAAGATATTGATCTACCACA
TCATCCGGAAGGAGTTCCAATCTAGTTTGCCAAGGATTCATGGACTAGGCTATGTTGATTTCGTCTTAAG
CAATTTGAAGGAGTTTCAAGACCGTTATCCAGATTCGCTTGCTTTTATGAAGACTCAACTTCAAATAATT
CAAGCAGAACTGGAGAGCGTCCAGCCTTTTCTGAGGTTTGTTGCAAAAAAACAATACAATATTCACAACG
AACTTCAGAATAGTGTGGCTCTACTGATTGGCAAAGCATATGAGGTAGAATATATAGTTGATGCTTGTGT
GAGCAAAAGAGTTCCGGACTGGTGTCTCATGCTTTGGCTCTTGGACATTAGCACAGAGGTTGCAGAGATG
CAACAAAAGAAAATGTTTGAGGTTGACTTAGTGTCACCAG
