>Addgene plasmid #193548 | pIM66 | depositor partial sequence | sequence record 374738 | pTwist+ENTR backbone
AACAAAACCCATCGTACGGCCAAGGAAGTCTCCAATAACTGTGATCCACCACAAGCGCCAGGGTTTTCCC
AGTCACGACGTTGTAAAACGACGGCCAGTCATGCATAATCCGCACGCATCTGGAATAAGGAAGTGCCATT
CCGCCTGACCTCAAATAATGATTTTATTTTGACTGATAGTGACCTGTTCGTTGCAACAGATTGATGAGCA
ATGCTTTTTTATAATGCCAACTTTGTACAAAAAAGCAGGCTNNNNNNNNNNNNNNNNNNNNNNNNNNNNN
NNNNNNNNNNNNNNNNNNNNNACCCAGCTTTCTTGTACAAAGTTGGCATTATAAGAAAGCATTGCTTATC
AATTTGTTGCAACGAACAGGTCACTATCAGTCAAAATAAAATCATTATTTGAGGCTAGGTGGAGGCTCAG
TGATGATAAGTCTGCGATGGTGGATGCATGTGTCATGGTCATAGCTGTTTCCTGTGTGAAATTGTTATCC
GCTCAGAGGGCACAATCCTATTCCGCGCTATCCGACAATCTCCAAGACATTAGGTGGAGTTCAGTTCGGC
GTATGGCATATGTCGCTGGAAAGAACATGTGAGCAAAAGGCCAGCAAAAGGCCAGGAACCGTAAAAAGGC
CGCGTTGCTGGCGTTTTTCCATAGGCTCCGCCCCCCTGACGAGCATCACAAAAATCGACGCTCAAGTCAG
AGGTGGCGAAACCCGACAGGACTATAAAGATACCAGGCGTTTCCCCCTGGAAGCTCCCTCGTGCGCTCTC
CTGTTCCGACCCTGCCGCTTACCGGATACCTGTCCGCCTTTCTCCCTTCGGGAAGCGTGGCGCTTTCTCA
TAGCTCACGCTGTAGGTATCTCAGTTCGGTGTAGGTCGTTCGCTCCAAGCTGGGCTGTGTGCACGAACCC
CCCGTTCAGCCCGACCGCTGCGCCTTATCCGGTAACTATCGTCTTGAGTCCAACCCGGTAAGACACGACT
TATCGCCACTGGCAGCAGCCACTGGTAACAGGATTAGCAGAGCGAGGTATGTAGGCGGTGCTACAGAGTT
CTTGAAGTGGTGGCCTAACTACGGCTACACTAGAAGAACAGTATTTGGTATCTGCGCTCTGCTGAAGCCA
GTTACCTTCGGAAAAAGAGTTGGTAGCTCTTGATCCGGCAAACAAACCACCGCTGGTAGCGGTGGTTTTT
TTGTTTGCAAGCAGCAGATTACGCGCAGAAAAAAAGGATCTCAAGAAGATCCTTTGATCTTTTCTACGGG
GTCTGACGCTCTATTCAACAAAGCCGCCGTCCCGTCAAGTCAGCGTAAATGGGTAGGGGGCTTCAAATCG
TCCGCTCTGCCAGTGTTACAACCAATTAACAAATTCTGATTAGAAAAACTCATCGAGCATCAAATGAAAC
TGCAATTTATTCATATCAGGATTATCAATACCATATTTTTGAAAAAGCCGTTTCTGTAATGAAGGAGAAA
ACTCACCGAGGCAGTTCCATAGGATGGCAAGATCCTGGTATCGGTCTGCGATTCCGACTCGTCCAACATC
AATACAACCTATTAATTTCCCCTCGTCAAAAATAAGGTTATCAAGTGAGAAATCACCATGAGTGACGACT
GAATCCGGTGAGAATGGCAAAAGCTTATGCATTTCTTTCCAGACTTGTTCAACAGGCCAGCCATTACGCT
CGTCATCAAAATCACTCGCATCAACCAAACCGTTATTCATTCGTGATTGCGCCTGAGCGAGACGAAATAC
GCGATCGCTGTTAAAAGGACAATTACAAACAGGAATCGAATGCAACCGGCGCAGGAACACTGCCAGCGCA
TCAACAATATTTTCACCTGAATCAGGATATTCTTCTAATACCTGGAATGCTGTTTTCCCGGGGATCGCAG
TGGTGAGTAACCATGCATCATCAGGAGTACGGATAAAATGCTTGATGGTCGGAAGAGGCATAAATTCCGT
CAGCCAGTTTAGTCTGACCATCTCATCTGTAACATCATTGGCAACGCTACCTTTGCCATGTTTCAGAAAC
AACTCTGGCGCATCGGGCTTCCCATACAATCGATAGATTGTCGCACCTGATTGCCCGACATTATCGCGAG
CCCATTTATACCCATATAAATCAGCATCCATGTTGGAATTTAATCGCGGCCTCGAGCAAGACGTTTCCCG
TTGAATATGGCTCATAACACCCCTTGTATTACTGTTTATGTAAGCAGACAGTTTTATTGTTCATGATGAT
ATATTTTTATCTTGTGCAATGTAACATCAGAGATTTTGAGACACAACGTGGCTTTCCCCCGCCGCTCTAG
AACTAGTGGATCCAAATAAAACGAAAGGCTCAGTCGAAAGACTGGGCCTTTCGTTTTATCTGTTGTTTGT
CGCATTATACGAGACGTCCAGGTTGGGATACCTGA
